Addgene plasmid #227944: pGH020 sgZmat3.2
Purpose: sgRNA targeting Zmat3, GFP, neomycin resistance, Mammalian expression, Mouse targeting, lentiviral, CRISPR
Depositing lab: Laura Attardi. Depositing organization: Stanford University. Publication: Integrative multiomic approaches reveal ZMAT3 and p21 as conserved hubs in the p53 tumor suppression network. Boutelle AM, Mabene AR, Yao D, Xu H, Wang M, Tang YJ, Lopez SS, Sinha S, Demeter J, Cheng R, Benard BA, McCrea EM, Valente LJ, Drainas AP, Fischer M, Majeti R, Petrov DA, Jackson PK, Yang F, Winslow MM, Bassik MC, Attardi LD. Cell Death Differ. 2025 Apr 22. doi: 10.1038/s41418-025-01513-8. PubMed 40263541.
Backbone
  Vector backbone: pGH020
  Vector type: Mammalian Expression, Lentiviral, CRISPR
  Selectable markers: Neomycin (select with G418)
Growth in bacteria
  Bacterial resistance: Ampicillin, 100 μg/mL
  Growth temperature: 37°C
  Growth strain: NEB Stable
  Copy number: Unknown
Gene/Insert
  Gene/Insert name: Zmat3.2 (alt name: Zmat3 55.9)
  gRNA/shRNA sequence: GCTCCCCTGCCGTGGCAC
  Species: M. musculus (mouse)
  Promoter: human U6
  Cloning method: Restriction Enzyme; 5′ cloning site BbsI (destroyed during cloning); 3′ cloning site BbsI (destroyed during cloning)
  Sequencing primers: 5′ CAAGGCTGTTAGAGAGATAATTGGA
Terms and licenses: Academic/Nonprofit Terms; Industry Terms: Not Available to Industry
Depositor comments: Bassik lab; pGH020 was generated in the Bassik lab and we used as a vector. Please visit https://doi.org/10.1101/2024.09.17.612743 for bioRxiv preprint.
How to cite: pGH020 sgZmat3.2 was a gift from Laura Attardi (Addgene plasmid # 227944 ; http://n2t.net/addgene:227944 ; RRID:Addgene_227944)
