[The description below was written by a language model from this plasmid's Addgene catalogue record and pLannotate feature annotations shown in this document.]
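Description:
pGH020 sgZmat3.2 is a 9,031-nt lentiviral CRISPR guide-RNA plasmid built on the pGH020 backbone. It delivers a single guide RNA against mouse Zmat3 to mammalian cells. It is propagated in bacteria through a high-copy ColE1/pUC-type origin with ampicillin selection from the AmpR (β-lactamase) cassette. The record lists a recombination-deficient growth strain, which is typical for plasmids carrying repeated LTR sequences.

The viral genome is transcribed from a CMV enhancer/promoter fused to a truncated HIV-1 5′ LTR. Downstream lie the Ψ packaging signal with an adjoining gag fragment, the Rev response element for nuclear export of the full-length RNA, and the cPPT/CTS, which aids nuclear import and transduction. Within this frame, a human U6 RNA polymerase III promoter drives the Zmat3-targeting spacer, which was inserted at BbsI sites destroyed during cloning. The spacer is joined to a Streptococcus pyogenes Cas9 guide scaffold, annotated as a tracrRNA fragment.

A separate EF-1α promoter expresses the neomycin phosphotransferase gene followed by EGFP, so transduced cells can be selected with G418 and tracked by fluorescence. The feature table does not annotate the element linking these two coding sequences. A single loxP site, a WPRE that enhances transcript expression, and a nef-fragment/LTR region forming the 3′ end complete the cassette. No Cas9 is encoded, so the nuclease must be supplied separately. The record describes the plasmid only as a mouse-targeting Zmat3 sgRNA vector, and the associated publication concerns the p53 tumor suppression network.
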