Features (pLannotate 1.2.2; 23 found; start..end, strand, type, name):
     31..83      -  misc_feature   bom (fragment): basis of mobility region from pBR322
    238..617     +  enhancer       CMV enhancer: human cytomegalovirus immediate early enhancer
    618..817     +  promoter       CMV promoter: human cytomegalovirus (CMV) immediate early promoter
    835..1015    +  LTR            5' LTR (truncated): truncated 5' long terminal repeat (LTR) from HIV-1
   1062..1187    +  misc_feature   HIV-1 Ψ: packaging signal of human immunodeficiency virus type 1
   1171..1509    +  CDS            HIV-1 gag (fragment): gag protein from human immunodeficiency virus 1; gag
   1684..1917    +  misc_feature   RRE: The Rev response element (RRE) of HIV-1 allows for Rev-dependent mRNA export from the nucleus to the cytoplasm.
   2294..2394    +  CDS            Rev (fragment): human immunodeficiency virus 1 (HIV-1) Rev protein; rev; enhances nuclear export of unspliced and incompletely spliced viral mRNAs
   2444..2561    +  misc_feature   cPPT/CTS: central polypurine tract and central termination sequence of HIV-1
   2629..2869    +  promoter       U6 promoter: RNA polymerase III promoter for human U6 snRNA
   2914..2981    +  misc_RNA       tracrRNA (fragment): trans-activating CRISPR RNA for the Streptococcus pyogenes CRISPR/Cas9 system
   3040..4211    +  promoter       EF-1α promoter: strong constitutive promoter for human elongation factor EF-1α
   4223..5014    +  CDS            neo: KKA2_KLEPN - Also known as kan, nptII. Experimental evidence at protein level: Swiss-Prot protein existence level 1. Resistance to kanamycin, neomycin, paromomycin, ribostamycin, butirosin and gentamicin B. From Klebsiella pneumoniae.
   5090..5809    +  CDS            EGFP: the original enhanced GFP (Yang et al., 1996) mammalian codon-optimized
   5832..5865    +  protein_bind   loxP: Cre-mediated recombination occurs in the 8-bp core sequence (GCATACAT). Cre recombinase
   5898..5921    +  misc_feature   MCS (fragment): pBluescript multiple cloning site
   5921..6509    +  misc_feature   WPRE: woodchuck hepatitis virus posttranscriptional regulatory element
   6510..6529    +  misc_feature   MCS (fragment): pBluescript multiple cloning site
   6531..7031    +  CDS            nef (fragment): NEF_HV1LA - Experimental evidence at protein level: Swiss-Prot protein existence level 1. Extracellular Nef protein targets CD4(+) T-lymphocytes for apoptosis by interacting with CXCR4 surface receptors. From Human immunodeficiency virus type 1 group M subtype B (isolate Lai) (HIV-1).
   7038..7218    +  LTR            5' LTR (truncated): truncated 5' long terminal repeat (LTR) from HIV-1
   7280..7868    -  rep_origin     ori: high-copy-number ColE1/pMB1/pBR322/pUC origin of replication
   8038..8898    -  CDS            AmpR: β-lactamase; bla; confers resistance to ampicillin, carbenicillin, and related antibiotics
   8899..9003    -  promoter       AmpR promoter: bla
>Addgene plasmid #227944 | pGH020 sgZmat3.2 | addgene full sequence | sequence record 459277 | Addgene NGS Result
GTCGACGGATCGGGAGATCTCCCGATCCCCTATGGTGCACTCTCAGTACAATCTGCTCTGATGCCGCATA
GTTAAGCCAGTATCTGCTCCCTGCTTGTGTGTTGGAGGTCGCTGAGTAGTGCGCGAGCAAAATTTAAGCT
ACAACAAGGCAAGGCTTGACCGACAATTGCATGAAGAATCTGCTTAGGGTTAGGCGTTTTGCGCTGCTTC
GCGATGTACGGGCCAGATATACGCGTTGACATTGATTATTGACTAGTTATTAATAGTAATCAATTACGGG
GTCATTAGTTCATAGCCCATATATGGAGTTCCGCGTTACATAACTTACGGTAAATGGCCCGCCTGGCTGA
CCGCCCAACGACCCCCGCCCATTGACGTCAATAATGACGTATGTTCCCATAGTAACGCCAATAGGGACTT
TCCATTGACGTCAATGGGTGGAGTATTTACGGTAAACTGCCCACTTGGCAGTACATCAAGTGTATCATAT
GCCAAGTACGCCCCCTATTGACGTCAATGACGGTAAATGGCCCGCCTGGCATTATGCCCAGTACATGACC
TTATGGGACTTTCCTACTTGGCAGTACATCTACGTATTAGTCATCGCTATTACCATGGTGATGCGGTTTT
GGCAGTACATCAATGGGCGTGGATAGCGGTTTGACTCACGGGGATTTCCAAGTCTCCACCCCATTGACGT
CAATGGGAGTTTGTTTTGGCACCAAAATCAACGGGACTTTCCAAAATGTCGTAACAACTCCGCCCCATTG
ACGCAAATGGGCGGTAGGCGTGTACGGTGGGAGGTCTATATAAGCAGCGCGTTTTGCCTGTACTGGGTCT
CTCTGGTTAGACCAGATCTGAGCCTGGGAGCTCTCTGGCTAACTAGGGAACCCACTGCTTAAGCCTCAAT
AAAGCTTGCCTTGAGTGCTTCAAGTAGTGTGTGCCCGTCTGTTGTGTGACTCTGGTAACTAGAGATCCCT
CAGACCCTTTTAGTCAGTGTGGAAAATCTCTAGCAGTGGCGCCCGAACAGGGACTTGAAAGCGAAAGGGA
AACCAGAGGAGCTCTCTCGACGCAGGACTCGGCTTGCTGAAGCGCGCACGGCAAGAGGCGAGGGGCGGCG
ACTGGTGAGTACGCCAAAAATTTTGACTAGCGGAGGCTAGAAGGAGAGAGATGGGTGCGAGAGCGTCAGT
ATTAAGCGGGGGAGAATTAGATCGCGATGGGAAAAAATTCGGTTAAGGCCAGGGGGAAAGAAAAAATATA
AATTAAAACATATAGTATGGGCAAGCAGGGAGCTAGAACGATTCGCAGTTAATCCTGGCCTGTTAGAAAC
ATCAGAAGGCTGTAGACAAATACTGGGACAGCTACAACCATCCCTTCAGACAGGATCAGAAGAACTTAGA
TCATTATATAATACAGTAGCAACCCTCTATTGTGTGCATCAAAGGATAGAGATAAAAGACACCAAGGAAG
CTTTAGACAAGATAGAGGAAGAGCAAAACAAAAGTAAGACCACCGCACAGCAAGCGGCCGGCCGCTGATC
TTCAGACCTGGAGGAGGAGATATGAGGGACAATTGGAGAAGTGAATTATATAAATATAAAGTAGTAAAAA
TTGAACCATTAGGAGTAGCACCCACCAAGGCAAAGAGAAGAGTGGTGCAGAGAGAAAAAAGAGCAGTGGG
AATAGGAGCTTTGTTCCTTGGGTTCTTGGGAGCAGCAGGAAGCACTATGGGCGCAGCGTCAATGACGCTG
ACGGTACAGGCCAGACAATTATTGTCTGGTATAGTGCAGCAGCAGAACAATTTGCTGAGGGCTATTGAGG
CGCAACAGCATCTGTTGCAACTCACAGTCTGGGGCATCAAGCAGCTCCAGGCAAGAATCCTGGCTGTGGA
AAGATACCTAAAGGATCAACAGCTCCTGGGGATTTGGGGTTGCTCTGGAAAACTCATTTGCACCACTGCT
GTGCCTTGGAATGCTAGTTGGAGTAATAAATCTCTGGAACAGATTTGGAATCACACGACCTGGATGGAGT
GGGACAGAGAAATTAACAATTACACAAGCTTAATACACTCCTTAATTGAAGAATCGCAAAACCAGCAAGA
AAAGAATGAACAAGAATTATTGGAATTAGATAAATGGGCAAGTTTGTGGAATTGGTTTAACATAACAAAT
TGGCTGTGGTATATAAAATTATTCATAATGATAGTAGGAGGCTTGGTAGGTTTAAGAATAGTTTTTGCTG
TACTTTCTATAGTGAATAGAGTTAGGCAGGGATATTCACCATTATCGTTTCAGACCCACCTCCCAACCCC
GAGGGGACCCGACAGGCCCGAAGGAATAGAAGAAGAAGGTGGAGAGAGAGACAGAGACAGATCCATTCGA
TTAGTGAACGGATCGGCACTGCGTGCGCCAATTCTGCAGACAAATGGCAGTATTCATCCACAATTTTAAA
AGAAAAGGGGGGATTGGGGGGTACAGTGCAGGGGAAAGAATAGTAGACATAATAGCAACAGACATACAAA
CTAAAGAATTACAAAAACAAATTACAAAAATTCAAAATTTTCGGGTTTATTACAGGGACAGCAGAGATCC
AGTTTGGTTAGTACCGGGCCCGCTCTCGAGGCGGCCGCGAGGGCCTATTTCCCATGATTCCTTCATATTT
GCATATACGATACAAGGCTGTTAGAGAGATAATTGGAATTAATTTGACTGTAAACACAAAGATATTAGTA
CAAAATACGTGACGTAGAAAGTAATAATTTCTTGGGTAGTTTGCAGTTTTAAAATTATGTTTTAAAATGG
ACTATCATATGCTTACCGTAACTTGAAAGTATTTCGATTTCTTGGCTTTATATATCTTGTGGAAAGGACG
AAACACCGCTCCCCTGCCGTGGCACGTTTAAGAGCTAAGCTGGAAACAGCATAGCAAGTTTAAATAAGGC
TAGTCCGTTATCAACTTGAAAAAGTGGCACCGAGTCGGTGCTTTTTTTCCTAGGGGATCCATTATCTAGA
GCGTGGATAACCGTATTACCGCCATGCATGTGCCCGTCAGTGGGCAGAGCGCACATCGCCCACAGTCCCC
GAGAAGTTGGGGGGAGGGGTCGGCAATTGAACCGGTGCCTAGAGAAGGTGGCGCGGGGTAAACTGGGAAA
GTGATGTCGTGTACTGGCTCCGCCTTTTTCCCGAGGGTGGGGGAGAACCGTATATAAGTGCAGTAGTCGC
CGTGAACGTTCTTTTTCGCAACGGGTTTGCCGCCAGAACACAGGTAAGTGCCGTGTGTGGTTCCCGCGGG
CCTGGCCTCTTTACGGGTTATGGCCCTTGCGTGCCTTGAATTACTTCCACCTGGCTGCAGTACGTGATTC
TTGATCCCGAGCTTCGGGTTGGAAGTGGGTGGGAGAGTTCGAGGCCTTGCGCTTAAGGAGCCCCTTCGCC
TCGTGCTTGAGTTGAGGCCTGGCCTGGGCGCTGGGGCCGCCGCGTGCGAATCTGGTGGCACCTTCGCGCC
TGTCTCGCTGCTTTCGATAAGTCTCTAGCCATTTAAAATTTTTGATGACCTGCTGCGACGCTTTTTTTCT
GGCAAGATAGTCTTGTAAATGCGGGCCAAGATCTGCACACTGGTATTTCGGTTTTTGGGGCCGCGGGCGG
CGACGGGGCCCGTGCGTCCCAGCGCACATGTTCGGCGAGGCGGGGCCTGCGAGCGCGGCCACCGAGAATC
GGACGGGGGTAGTCTCAAGCTGGCCGGCCTGCTCTGGTGCCTGGCCTCGCGCCGCCGTGTATCGCCCCGC
CCTGGGCGGCAAGGCTGGCCCGGTCGGCACCAGTTGCGTGAGCGGAAAGATGGCCGCTTCCCGGCCCTGC
TGCAGGGAGCTCAAAATGGAGGACGCGGCGCTCGGGAGAGCGGGCGGGTGAGTCACCCACACAAAGGAAA
AGGGCCTTTCCGTCCTCAGCCGTCGCTTCATGTGACTCCACGGAGTACCGGGCGCCGTCCAGGCACCTCG
ATTAGTTCTCGCGCTTTTGGAGTACGTCGTCTTTAGGTTGGGGGGAGGGGTTTTATGCGATGGAGTTTCC
CCACACTGAGTGGGTGGAGACTGAAGTTAGGCCAGCTTGGCACTTGATGTAATTCTCCTTGGAATTTGCC
CTTTTTGAGTTTGGATCTTGGTTCATTCTCAAGCCTCAGACAGTGGTTCAAAGTTTTTTTCTTCCATTTC
AGGTGTCGTGAGCTAGCCCACCATGATTGAACAAGATGGATTGCACGCAGGTTCTCCGGCCGCTTGGGTG
GAGAGGCTATTCGGCTATGACTGGGCACAACAGACAATCGGCTGCTCTGATGCCGCCGTGTTCCGGCTGT
CAGCGCAGGGGCGCCCGGTTCTTTTTGTCAAGACCGACCTGTCCGGTGCCCTGAATGAACTGCAGGACGA
GGCAGCGCGGCTATCGTGGCTGGCCACGACGGGCGTTCCTTGCGCAGCTGTGCTCGACGTTGTCACTGAA
GCGGGAAGGGACTGGCTGCTATTGGGCGAAGTGCCGGGGCAGGATCTCCTGTCATCTCACCTTGCTCCTG
CCGAGAAAGTATCCATCATGGCTGATGCAATGCGGCGGCTGCATACGCTTGATCCGGCTACCTGCCCATT
CGACCACCAAGCGAAACATCGCATCGAGCGAGCACGTACTCGGATGGAAGCCGGTCTTGTCGATCAGGAT
GATCTGGACGAAGAGCATCAGGGGCTCGCGCCAGCCGAACTGTTCGCCAGGCTCAAGGCGCGCATGCCCG
ACGGCGAGGATCTCGTCGTGACCCATGGCGATGCCTGCTTGCCGAATATCATGGTGGAAAATGGCCGCTT
TTCTGGATTCATCGACTGTGGCCGGCTGGGTGTGGCGGACCGCTATCAGGACATAGCGTTGGCTACCCGT
GATATTGCTGAAGAGCTTGGCGGCGAATGGGCTGACCGCTTCCTCGTGCTTTACGGTATCGCCGCTCCCG
ATTCGCAGCGCATCGCCTTCTATCGCCTTCTTGACGAGTTCTTCGGATCGGGAGAGGGCAGAGGAAGTCT
GCTAACATGCGGTGACGTCGAGGAGAATCCTGGCCCACCGGTCGCCACCATGGTGAGCAAGGGCGAGGAG
CTGTTCACCGGGGTGGTGCCCATCCTGGTCGAGCTGGACGGCGACGTAAACGGCCACAAGTTCAGCGTGT
CTGGCGAGGGCGAGGGCGATGCCACCTACGGCAAGCTGACCCTGAAGTTCATCTGCACCACCGGCAAGCT
GCCCGTGCCCTGGCCCACCCTCGTGACCACCCTGACCTACGGCGTGCAGTGCTTCAGCCGCTACCCCGAC
CACATGAAGCAGCACGACTTCTTCAAGTCCGCCATGCCCGAAGGCTACGTCCAGGAGCGCACCATCTTCT
TCAAGGACGACGGCAACTACAAGACCCGCGCCGAGGTGAAGTTCGAGGGCGACACCCTGGTGAACCGCAT
CGAGCTGAAGGGCATCGACTTCAAGGAGGACGGCAACATCCTGGGGCACAAGCTGGAGTACAACTACAAC
AGCCACAACGTCTATATCATGGCCGACAAGCAGAAGAACGGCATCAAGGCGAACTTCAAGATCCGCCACA
ACATCGAGGACGGCAGCGTGCAGCTCGCCGACCACTACCAGCAGAACACCCCCATCGGCGACGGCCCCGT
GCTGCTGCCCGACAACCACTACCTGAGCACCCAGTCCGCCCTGAGCAAAGACCCCAACGAGAAGCGCGAT
CACATGGTCCTGCTGGAGTTCGTGACCGCCGCCGGGATCACTCTCGGCATGGACGAGCTGTACAAGTAAT
AAGAATTCGTCGAGGGACCTAATAACTTCGTATAGCATACATTATACGAAGTTATACATGTTTAAGGGTT
CCGGTTCCACTAGGTACAATTCGATATCAAGCTTATCGATAATCAACCTCTGGATTACAAAATTTGTGAA
AGATTGACTGGTATTCTTAACTATGTTGCTCCTTTTACGCTATGTGGATACGCTGCTTTAATGCCTTTGT
ATCATGCTATTGCTTCCCGTATGGCTTTCATTTTCTCCTCCTTGTATAAATCCTGGTTGCTGTCTCTTTA
TGAGGAGTTGTGGCCCGTTGTCAGGCAACGTGGCGTGGTGTGCACTGTGTTTGCTGACGCAACCCCCACT
GGTTGGGGCATTGCCACCACCTGTCAGCTCCTTTCCGGGACTTTCGCTTTCCCCCTCCCTATTGCCACGG
CGGAACTCATCGCCGCCTGCCTTGCCCGCTGCTGGACAGGGGCTCGGCTGTTGGGCACTGACAATTCCGT
GGTGTTGTCGGGGAAATCATCGTCCTTTCCTTGGCTGCTCGCCTGTGTTGCCACCTGGATTCTGCGCGGG
ACGTCCTTCTGCTACGTCCCTTCGGCCCTCAATCCAGCGGACCTTCCTTCCCGCGGCCTGCTGCCGGCTC
TGCGGCCTCTTCCGCGACTTCGCCTTCGCCCTCAGACGAGTCGGATCTCCCTTTGGGCCGCCTCCCCGCA
TCGATACCGTCGACCTCGATCGAGACCTAGAAAAACATGGAGCAATCACAAGTAGCAATACAGCAGCTAC
CAATGCTGATTGTGCCTGGCTAGAAGCACAAGAGGAGGAGGAGGTGGGTTTTCCAGTCACACCTCAGGTA
CCTTTAAGACCAATGACTTACAAGGCAGCTGTAGATCTTAGCCACTTTTTAAAAGAAAAGGGGGGACTGG
AAGGGCTAATTCACTCCCAACGAAGTCAAGATATCCTTGATCTGTGGATCTACCACACACAAGGCTACTT
CCCTGATTGGCAGAACTACACACCAGGGCCAGGGATCAGATATCCACTGACCTTTGGATGGTGCTACAAG
CTAGTACCAGTTGAGCAAGAGAAGGTAGAAGAAGCCAATGAAGGAGAGAACACCCGCTTGTTACACCCTG
TGAGCCTGCATGGGATGGATGACCCGGAGAGAGAAGTATTAGAGTGGAGGTTTGACAGCCGCCTAGCATT
TCATCACATGGCCCGAGAGCTGCATCCGGACTGTACTGGGTCTCTCTGGTTAGACCAGATCTGAGCCTGG
GAGCTCTCTGGCTAACTAGGGAACCCACTGCTTAAGCCTCAATAAAGCTTGCCTTGAGTGCTTCAAGTAG
TGTGTGCCCGTCTGTTGTGTGACTCTGGTAACTAGAGATCCCTCAGACCCTTTTAGTCAGTGTGGAAAAT
CTCTAGCAGCATGTGAGCAAAAGGCCAGCAAAAGGCCAGGAACCGTAAAAAGGCCGCGTTGCTGGCGTTT
TTCCATAGGCTCCGCCCCCCTGACGAGCATCACAAAAATCGACGCTCAAGTCAGAGGTGGCGAAACCCGA
CAGGACTATAAAGATACCAGGCGTTTCCCCCTGGAAGCTCCCTCGTGCGCTCTCCTGTTCCGACCCTGCC
GCTTACCGGATACCTGTCCGCCTTTCTCCCTTCGGGAAGCGTGGCGCTTTCTCATAGCTCACGCTGTAGG
TATCTCAGTTCGGTGTAGGTCGTTCGCTCCAAGCTGGGCTGTGTGCACGAACCCCCCGTTCAGCCCGACC
GCTGCGCCTTATCCGGTAACTATCGTCTTGAGTCCAACCCGGTAAGACACGACTTATCGCCACTGGCAGC
AGCCACTGGTAACAGGATTAGCAGAGCGAGGTATGTAGGCGGTGCTACAGAGTTCTTGAAGTGGTGGCCT
AACTACGGCTACACTAGAAGAACAGTATTTGGTATCTGCGCTCTGCTGAAGCCAGTTACCTTCGGAAAAA
GAGTTGGTAGCTCTTGATCCGGCAAACAAACCACCGCTGGTAGCGGTGGTTTTTTTGTTTGCAAGCAGCA
GATTACGCGCAGAAAAAAAGGATCTCAAGAAGATCCTTTGATCTTTTCTACGGGGTCTGACGCTCGTGGA
ACGAAAACTCACGTTAAGGGATTTTGGTCATGAGATTATCAAAAAGGATCTTCACCTAGATCCTTTTAAA
TTAAAAATGAAGTTTTAAATCAATCTAAAGTATATATGAGTAAACTTGGTCTGACAGTTACCAATGCTTA
ATCAGTGAGGCACCTATCTCAGCGATCTGTCTATTTCGTTCATCCATAGTTGCCTGACTCCCCGTCGTGT
AGATAACTACGATACGGGAGGGCTTACCATCTGGCCCCAGTGCTGCAATGATACCGCGAGACCCACGCTC
ACCGGCTCCAGATTTATCAGCAATAAACCAGCCAGCCGGAAGGGCCGAGCGCAGAAGTGGTCCTGCAACT
TTATCCGCCTCCATCCAGTCTATTAATTGTTGCCGGGAAGCTAGAGTAAGTAGTTCGCCAGTTAATAGTT
TGCGCAACGTTGTTGCCATTGCTACAGGCATCGTGGTGTCACGCTCGTCGTTTGGTATGGCTTCATTCAG
CTCCGGTTCCCAACGATCAAGGCGAGTTACATGATCCCCCATGTTGTGCAAAAAAGCGGTTAGCTCCTTC
GGTCCTCCGATCGTTGTCAGAAGTAAGTTGGCCGCAGTGTTATCACTCATGGTTATGGCAGCACTGCATA
ATTCTCTTACTGTCATGCCATCCGTAAGATGCTTTTCTGTGACTGGTGAGTACTCAACCAAGTCATTCTG
AGAATAGTGTATGCGGCGACCGAGTTGCTCTTGCCCGGCGTCAATACGGGATAATACCGCGCCACATAGC
AGAACTTTAAAAGTGCTCATCATTGGAAAACGTTCTTCGGGGCGAAAACTCTCAAGGATCTTACCGCTGT
TGAGATCCAGTTCGATGTAACCCACTCGTGCACCCAACTGATCTTCAGCATCTTTTACTTTCACCAGCGT
TTCTGGGTGAGCAAAAACAGGAAGGCAAAATGCCGCAAAAAAGGGAATAAGGGCGACACGGAAATGTTGA
ATACTCATACTCTTCCTTTTTCAATATTATTGAAGCATTTATCAGGGTTATTGTCTCATGAGCGGATACA
TATTTGAATGTATTTAGAAAAATAAACAAATAGGGGTTCCGCGCACATTTCCCCGAAAAGTGCCACCTGA
C
